>Addgene plasmid #11620 | pLB-915 | addgene partial sequence | sequence record 18571 | mU6-F 5'-ATATCCCTTGGAGAAAAGCCTT-3'
TGTTTTGAGACTATAAATATCCCTTGGAGAAAAGCCTTGTTTGCCACATGTACTTCCTGATTCAAGAGAT
CAGGAAGTACATGTTGGCTTTTTTCTCGAGGTCGACGGTATCGATAAGCTCGCTTCACGAGATTCCAGCA
GGTCGAGGGACCTAATAACTTCGTATAGCATACATTATACGAAGTTATATTAAGGGTTCCAAGCTTAAGC
GGCCGCGTGGATAACCGTATTACCGCCATGCATTAGTTATTAATAGTAATCAATTACGGGGTCATTAGTT
CATAGCCCATATATGGAGTTCCGCGTTACATAACTTACGGTAAATGGCCCGCCTGGCTGACCGGCCATCG
ACCCCCGCCCATTGACGTCAATAATGACGTATGTTCCC
