[The description below was written by a language model from this plasmid's Addgene catalogue record.]
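Description:
pLB-915 is a lentiviral shRNA vector built on the pLB backbone (about 8.5 kb without insert), classified as a mammalian expression, lentiviral and Cre/Lox construct. It is propagated in E. coli as a high-copy plasmid under ampicillin selection. No feature table accompanies the entry, and the depositor refers users to the parental pLB plasmid for the detailed map and sequence. The exact arrangement of the viral elements, lox sites and promoters is therefore not documented here.

The payload is a roughly 55 bp short hairpin RNA cassette targeting mouse Slc11a1, also known as Nramp1. It was inserted by restriction cloning between an HpaI site, which was destroyed in the process, and an XhoI site, which was retained. The hairpin sequence itself is listed as unknown. The recommended sequencing primer anneals in a mouse U6 promoter, which suggests that the hairpin is transcribed from this RNA polymerase III promoter, the usual arrangement for shRNA vectors, although the record does not name the promoter explicitly. GFP is carried on the backbone. Although the catalogue lists it as a C-terminal tag, an shRNA encodes no protein, so GFP most plausibly acts as a separate fluorescent marker of transduced cells; the promoter driving it is not stated. The Cre/Lox designation indicates that recombinase sites are present in the backbone, but their role is not described.

The associated publication used in vivo RNA interference to examine how Nramp1 modifies susceptibility to type 1 diabetes. This fits the construct's use for stable, lentivirus-delivered knockdown of Slc11a1 in mouse cells or animals, with GFP identifying cells that carry the vector.
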