Addgene plasmid #11620: pLB-915
Depositing lab: Stephan Kissler. Depositing organization: Massachusetts Institute of Technology. Publication: In vivo RNA interference demonstrates a role for Nramp1 in modifying susceptibility to type 1 diabetes. Kissler S, Stern P, Takahashi K, Hunter K, Peterson LB, Wicker LS. Nat Genet. 2006 Apr . 38(4):479-83. 10.1038/ng1766 PubMed 16550170.
Backbone
  Vector backbone: pLB
  Backbone manufacturer: N/A
  Backbone size w/o insert (bp): 8500
  Vector type: Mammalian Expression, Lentiviral, Cre/Lox
Growth in bacteria
  Bacterial resistance: Ampicillin, 100 μg/mL
  Growth temperature: 37°C
  Growth strain: DH5alpha
  Copy number: High Copy
Gene/Insert
  Gene/Insert name: Slc11a1 shRNA (alt name: Nramp1 shRNA)
  gRNA/shRNA sequence: unknown
  Species: M. musculus (mouse)
  Insert size (bp): 55
  Entrez Gene: Slc11a1 (a.k.a. Bcg, Ity, Ity1, Lsh, Nramp, Nramp1, ity)
  Tag / fusion protein: GFP (C terminal on backbone)
  Cloning method: Restriction Enzyme; 5′ cloning site HpaI (destroyed during cloning); 3′ cloning site XhoI (not destroyed)
  Sequencing primers: 5′ mU6-F
Terms and licenses: Academic/Nonprofit Terms; Industry Terms: Not Available to Industry
Depositor comments: Please see plasmid pLB (addgene #11619) for detailed sequence and map.
How to cite: pLB-915 was a gift from Stephan Kissler (Addgene plasmid # 11620 ; http://n2t.net/addgene:11620 ; RRID:Addgene_11620)
